>Addgene plasmid #159880 | pCFJ2214 - Intron GG1 - 900 bp | addgene full sequence | sequence record 326626 | Addgene NGS Result
CTTTCCTGCGTTATCCCCTGATTCTGTGGATAACCGTATTACCGCCTTTGAGTGAGCTGATACCGCTCGC
CGCAGCCGAACGACCGAGCGCAGCGAGTCAGTGAGCGAGGAAGCGGAAGAGCGCCCAATACGCAAACCGC
CTCTCCCCGCGCGTTGGCCGATTCATTAATGCAGCTGGCACGACAGGTTTCCCGACTGGAAAGCGGGCAG
TGAGCGCAACGCAATTAATACGCGTACCGCTAGCCAGGAAGAGTTTGTAGAAACGCAAAAAGGCCATCCG
TCAGGATGGCCTTCTGCTTAGTTTGATGCCTGGCAGTTTATGGCGGGCGTCCTGCCCGCCACCCTCCGGG
CCGTTGCTTCACAACGTTCAAATCCGCTCCCGGCGGATTTGTCCTACTCAGGAGAGCGTTCACCGACAAA
CAACAGATAAAACGAAAGGCCCAGTCTTCCGACTGAGCCTTTCGTTTTATTTGATGCCTGGCAGTTCCCT
ACTCTCGCGTTAACGCTAGCATGGATGTTTTCCCAGTCACGACGTTGTAAAACGACGGCCAGTCTTAAGC
TCGGGCCCCAAATAATGATTTTATTTTGACTGATAGTGACCTGTTCGTTGCAACAAATTGATGAGCAATG
CTTTTTTATAATGCCAACTTTGTACAAAAAAGCAGGCTGGTCTCATTCTGTTTTATTTACTTGTTTCTGA
GAATTGGGATTTTTAGCTGAAAAATTGGATTTTAAGATGAAAAATTGAAATTTTCAACTAAAAATTTCAA
TTTTTAGCTGAAAAGTTAAATTTTTAGCTAAAGAGTGGGATTTTTAGTTGAAAAATCGAGATTTCTAGCT
AAAAAGTATGATTTTTAGCTGAAAGATTGGAATTTTAAGCAGAAAAAATTGTATTTTTAGCTGATAAATC
AAATTTTAAGCGGAAAAATTTGAATTTTTAGCTAAAAAATTCCATTTTCAACTAAAAATCGTGATTTTTA
GCTTTAAAAATTGGATTTTTAGCTGAAAAATCGGATTTTTAGCTGAAAATTGAAATTTTTTAGTTAAAAA
GTGAGATTTTTTAACAGAAAAGTGAGATTTTTAGTTAAAAAATAATATTTTTAGCTAAAAAATACAATTT
TCAACTAAAGATCGTGATTTTTAGCTTTAAAAATTGGATTTTTAGCTAAAAAATCGGATTTTTAGCTGAA
AATTGAAATTTTTTAGTTAAAAAGTGGGATTTTAAGATGAAAAGTGAGATTTTTTAGCTGAAAAGTGAGA
TTTTCAGCTAAAAAATACAATTTTCAACTGAAAAATTGGGATTTTTAGCTTTAAAAATTGGATTTTCAGC
TTTAAAAATTGGATTTTTAGCTGAAAAGTGAGATTTTTAGTTGAAAAATTGAAATGTTTAGCTGAAAAAT
TGGAATTTTTAAGTAAAAAAGTGGGATTTTAAGATGAAAAGTGAGATGTTTTTAGCTGAAAAGTGAGATT
TTTAGCTAAAAAATACAATTTTCAACTGAAAAATTGGGATTTTTAGCTCAAAAGTGGGACGAAAGACGAA
AAAAAAAATCGATTTTTTACCAAAAATTAGAAGAGACCACCCAGCTTTCTTGTACAAAGTTGGCATTATA
AGAAAGCATTGCTTATCAATTTGTTGCAACGAACAGGTCACTATCAGTCAAAATAAAATCATTATTTGCC
ATCCAGCTGATATCCCCTATAGTGAGTCGTATTACATGGTCATAGCTGTTTCCTGGCAGCTCTGGCCCGT
GTCTCAAAATCTCTGATGTTACATTGCACAAGATAAAAATATATCATCATGAACAATAAAACTGTCTGCT
TACATAAACAGTAATACAAGGGGTGTTATGAGCCATATTCAACGGGAAACGTCGAGGCCGCGATTAAATT
CCAACATGGATGCTGATTTATATGGGTATAAATGGGCTCGCGATAATGTCGGGCAATCAGGTGCGACAAT
CTATCGCTTGTATGGGAAGCCCGATGCGCCAGAGTTGTTTCTGAAACATGGCAAAGGTAGCGTTGCCAAT
GATGTTACAGATGAGATGGTCAGACTAAACTGGCTGACGGAATTTATGCCTCTTCCGACCATCAAGCATT
TTATCCGTACTCCTGATGATGCATGGTTACTCACCACTGCGATCCCCGGAAAAACAGCATTCCAGGTATT
AGAAGAATATCCTGATTCAGGTGAAAATATTGTTGATGCGCTGGCAGTGTTCCTGCGCCGGTTGCATTCG
ATTCCTGTTTGTAATTGTCCTTTTAACAGCGATCGCGTATTTCGCCTCGCTCAGGCGCAATCACGAATGA
ATAACGGTTTGGTTGATGCGAGTGATTTTGATGACGAGCGTAATGGCTGGCCTGTTGAACAAGTCTGGAA
AGAAATGCATAAACTTTTGCCATTCTCACCGGATTCAGTCGTCACTCATGGTGATTTCTCACTTGATAAC
CTTATTTTTGACGAGGGGAAATTAATAGGTTGTATTGATGTTGGACGAGTCGGAATCGCAGACCGATACC
AGGATCTTGCCATCCTATGGAACTGCCTCGGTGAGTTTTCTCCTTCATTACAGAAACGGCTTTTTCAAAA
ATATGGTATTGATAATCCTGATATGAATAAATTGCAGTTTCATTTGATGCTCGATGAGTTTTTCTAATCA
GAATTGGTTAATTGGTTGTAACACTGGCAGAGCATTACGCTGACTTGACGGGACGGCGCAAGCTCATGAC
CAAAATCCCTTAACGTGAGTTACGCGTCGTTCCACTGAGCGTCAGACCCCGTAGAAAAGATCAAAGGATC
TTCTTGAGATCCTTTTTTTCTGCGCGTAATCTGCTGCTTGCAAACAAAAAAACCACCGCTACCAGCGGTG
GTTTGTTTGCCGGATCAAGAGCTACCAACTCTTTTTCCGAAGGTAACTGGCTTCAGCAGAGCGCAGATAC
CAAATACTGTTCTTCTAGTGTAGCCGTAGTTAGGCCACCACTTCAAGAACTCTGTAGCACCGCCTACATA
CCTCGCTCTGCTAATCCTGTTACCAGTGGCTGCTGCCAGTGGCGATAAGTCGTGTCTTACCGGGTTGGAC
TCAAGACGATAGTTACCGGATAAGGCGCAGCGGTCGGGCTGAACGGGGGGTTCGTGCACACAGCCCAGCT
TGGAGCGAACGACCTACACCGAACTGAGATACCTACAGCGTGAGCTATGAGAAAGCGCCACGCTTCCCGA
AGGGAGAAAGGCGGACAGGTATCCGGTAAGCGGCAGGGTCGGAACAGGAGAGCGCACGAGGGAGCTTCCA
GGGGGAAACGCCTGGTATCTTTATAGTCCTGTCGGGTTTCGCCACCTCTGACTTGAGCGTCGATTTTTGT
GATGCTCGTCAGGGGGGCGGAGCCTATGGAAAAACGCCAGCAACGCGGCCTTTTTACGGTTCCTGGCCTT
TTGCTGGCCTTTTGCTCACATGTT
Features (pLannotate 1.2.2; 11 found; start..end, strand, type, name):
    121..213     +  CDS            lacI (fragment): lac repressor; lacI; The lac repressor binds to the lac operator to inhibit transcription in E. coli. This inhibition can be relieved by adding lactose or isopropyl-β-D-thiogalactopyranoside (IPTG).
    268..295     -  terminator     rrnB T2 terminator: transcription terminator T2 from the E. coli rrnB gene
    427..470     +  terminator     rrnB T1 terminator: Escherichia coli rrnB; transcription terminator T1 from the E. coli rrnB gene
    517..553     -  CDS            lacZα (fragment): LacZα fragment of β-galactosidase; lacZ fragment
    569..668     +  protein_bind   attL1: mutant version of attL; recombination site for the Gateway® LR reaction LR Clonase™
   1281..1301    +  promoter       LEU2 promoter (fragment): S. cerevisiae LEU2
   1489..1509    +  promoter       LEU2 promoter (fragment): S. cerevisiae LEU2
   1579..1678    -  protein_bind   attL2: mutant version of attL; recombination site for the Gateway® LR reaction LR Clonase™
   1696..1714    -  promoter       T7 promoter: promoter for bacteriophage T7 RNA polymerase
   1848..2657    +  CDS            KanR: aminoglycoside phosphotransferase; aph(3')-Ia; confers resistance to kanamycin in bacteria or G418 (Geneticin®) in eukaryotes
   2804..3392    +  rep_origin     ori: high-copy-number ColE1/pMB1/pBR322/pUC origin of replication
