[The description below was written by a language model from this plasmid's Addgene catalogue record and pLannotate feature annotations shown in this document.]
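Description:
pCFJ2214 - Intron GG1 - 900 bp is a small (about 3.5 kb) Gateway entry-type clone built in the pDONR221 backbone and catalogued as a C. elegans ("worm expression") reagent, although it is a parts-donor plasmid rather than a complete expression vector. It is propagated in E. coli at high copy from a ColE1/pUC-type origin and selected with kanamycin through an aminoglycoside phosphotransferase (KanR) gene. The backbone also carries the rrnB T1 and T2 transcription terminators upstream of the cloning site, which insulate the insert from read-through transcription, and a T7 promoter just outside attL2. Short lacI and lacZα fragments are annotated as well and appear to be vestigial backbone sequence.

The payload sits between the attL1 and attL2 recombination sites, a span of roughly 900 bp consistent with the insert name. It is a C. elegans intron containing PATCs (periodic An/Tn clusters), a class of non-coding sequence associated with resistance to germline silencing. According to the record, the intron is Golden Gate compatible, so it is meant to be excised and assembled into a transgene coding sequence to improve germline expression, for example from simple extrachromosomal arrays. The specific type IIS enzyme and overhangs are not stated, and the feature table does not annotate the intron itself. The two very short "LEU2 promoter" hits inside the insert are most likely spurious matches to its A/T-rich sequence rather than functional yeast elements. No promoter, coding sequence or 3' UTR for worm expression is present in the plasmid.
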