Addgene plasmid #159880: pCFJ2214 - Intron GG1 - 900 bp
Purpose: Golden Gate compatible intron with PATCs for reduced germline silencing
Depositing lab: Christian Froekjaer-Jensen. Depositing organization: King Abdullah University of Science and Technology (KAUST). Publication: Engineering rules that minimize germline silencing of transgenes in simple extrachromosomal arrays in C. elegans. Aljohani MD, El Mouridi S, Priyadarshini M, Vargas-Velazquez AM, Frokjaer-Jensen C. Nat Commun. 2020 Dec 9;11(1):6300. doi: 10.1038/s41467-020-19898-0. PubMed 33298957.
Backbone
  Vector backbone: pDONR221
  Vector type: Worm Expression
Growth in bacteria
  Bacterial resistance: Kanamycin, 50 μg/mL
  Growth temperature: 37°C
  Growth strain: DH5alpha
  Copy number: High Copy
Gene/Insert
  Gene/Insert name: Intron GG1 - 900 bp
  Species: C. elegans (nematode)
  Mutation: Not applicable
  Cloning method: Gateway Cloning
Terms and licenses: Academic/Nonprofit Terms; Industry Terms: Not Available to Industry
Depositor comments: See www.wormbuilder.org for more information.
How to cite: pCFJ2214 - Intron GG1 - 900 bp was a gift from Christian Froekjaer-Jensen (Addgene plasmid # 159880 ; http://n2t.net/addgene:159880 ; RRID:Addgene_159880)
